Addgene plasmid #217641: pENTR-GFP-WT1 -KTS N terminal HA
Purpose: Entry vector with WT1 -KTS mutant with N terminal HA for gateway cloning
Depositing lab: Constanze Bonifer. Depositing organization: University of Birmingham. Publication: Isoform-specific and signaling-dependent propagation of acute myeloid leukemia by Wilms tumor 1. Potluri S, Assi SA, Chin PS, Coleman DJL, Pickin A, Moriya S, Seki N, Heidenreich O, Cockerill PN, Bonifer C. Cell Rep. 2021 Apr 20;35(3):109010. doi: 10.1016/j.celrep.2021.109010. PubMed 33882316.
Backbone
  Vector backbone: pENTR
  Vector type: Gateway cloning
Growth in bacteria
  Bacterial resistance: Kanamycin, 50 μg/mL
  Growth temperature: 37°C
  Growth strain: NEB Stable
  Copy number: High Copy
Gene/Insert
  Gene/Insert name: WT1 -KTS isoform
  Species: H. sapiens (human)
  Mutation: p.408_410delKTS
  Entrez Gene: WT1 (a.k.a. AWT1, GUD, NPHS4, WAGR, WIT-2, WT-1, WT33)
  Tag / fusion protein: HA (N terminal on insert)
  Cloning method: Restriction Enzyme; 5′ cloning site unknown (unknown if destroyed)
Terms and licenses: Academic/Nonprofit Terms; Industry Terms: Not Available to Industry
How to cite: pENTR-GFP-WT1 -KTS N terminal HA was a gift from Constanze Bonifer (Addgene plasmid # 217641 ; http://n2t.net/addgene:217641 ; RRID:Addgene_217641)
