[The description below was written by a language model from this plasmid's Addgene catalogue record and pLannotate feature annotations shown in this document.]
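Description:
pENTR-GFP-WT1 -KTS N terminal HA is a Gateway entry clone built on a pENTR backbone. It carries the human Wilms tumor 1 (WT1) transcription factor in its -KTS form, recorded as deletion of the three residues K408 to S410 that distinguish the two major zinc-finger isoform classes. The catalogue entry states that the insert has an N-terminal HA epitope tag. The automated feature table does not annotate this tag, and it identifies only a partial WT1 match. A stretch of roughly 1.3 kb between the end of that match and the next annotated element is uncharacterised in the record. The plasmid is maintained in E. coli at high copy through a ColE1/pUC-type origin and selected with kanamycin via the aph(3')-Ia gene. rrnB T1 and T2 terminators upstream of the cloning region shield the insert from read-through transcription.

The transferable cassette lies between attL1 and attL2. Within it, the WT1 coding sequence is followed by a residual attB2 site and polylinker fragments, then an EMCV IRES and EGFP. An LR Clonase reaction would therefore move a bicistronic WT1-IRES-EGFP unit into a destination vector, so that cells expressing the tagged WT1 isoform can also be tracked or sorted by green fluorescence. No eukaryotic promoter is annotated in the entry clone, so expression would depend on the promoter supplied by the destination vector. The stated purpose is simply to serve as the Gateway source for HA-tagged WT1 -KTS. The associated publication concerns isoform-specific roles of WT1 in acute myeloid leukemia.
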