Features (pLannotate 1.2.2; 13 found; start..end, strand, type, name):
      3..63      +  rep_origin     RSF ori (fragment): Plasmids containing the RSF 1030 origin of replication can be propagated in E. coli cells that contain additional plasmids with compatible origins.
    123..166     -  terminator     rrnB T1 terminator: Escherichia coli rrnB; transcription terminator T1 from the E. coli rrnB gene
    298..325     +  terminator     rrnB T2 terminator: transcription terminator T2 from the E. coli rrnB gene
    375..474     +  protein_bind   attL1: mutant version of attL; recombination site for the Gateway® LR reaction LR Clonase™
    535..1491    +  CDS            WT1 (fragment): WT1_HUMAN - Experimental evidence at protein level: Swiss-Prot protein existence level 1. Transcription factor that plays an important role in cellular development and cell survival (PubMed:7862533). Recognizes and binds to the DNA sequence 5'-GCG(T/G)GGGCG-3' (PubMed:7862533, PubMed:17716689, PubMed:25258363). Regulates the expression of numerous target genes, including EPO. Plays an essential role for development of the urogenital system. It has a tumor suppressor as well as an oncogenic role in tumor formation. Function may be isoform-specific: isoforms lacking the KTS motif may act as tran
   2796..2820    -  protein_bind   attB2: mutant version of attB; recombination site for the Gateway® BP reaction BP Clonase™
   2824..2844    +  misc_feature   MCS (fragment): pBluescript multiple cloning site
   2948..3410    +  misc_feature   IRES: internal ribosome entry site (IRES) of the encephalomyocarditis virus (EMCV)
   3424..4143    +  CDS            EGFP: the original enhanced GFP (Yang et al., 1996) mammalian codon-optimized
   4160..4183    +  misc_feature   MCS (fragment): pBluescript multiple cloning site
   4193..4292    -  protein_bind   attL2: mutant version of attL; recombination site for the Gateway® LR reaction LR Clonase™
   4415..5224    +  CDS            KanR: aminoglycoside phosphotransferase; aph(3')-Ia; confers resistance to kanamycin in bacteria or G418 (Geneticin®) in eukaryotes
   5314..5902    +  rep_origin     ori: high-copy-number ColE1/pMB1/pBR322/pUC origin of replication
>Addgene plasmid #217641 | pENTR-GFP-WT1 -KTS N terminal HA | addgene full sequence | sequence record 433654 | Addgene NGS Result
CCTTTTGCTCACATGTTCTTTCCTGCGTTATCCCCTGATTCTGTGGATAACCGTATTACCGCTAGCATGG
ATCTCGGGGACGTCTAACTACTAAGCGAGAGTAGGGAACTGCCAGGCATCAAATAAAACGAAAGGCTCAG
TCGGAAGACTGGGCCTTTCGTTTTATCTGTTGTTTGTCGGTGAACGCTCTCCTGAGTAGGACAAATCCGC
CGGGAGCGGATTTGAACGTTGTGAAGCAACGGCCCGGAGGGTGGCGGGCAGGACGCCCGCCATAAACTGC
CAGGCATCAAACTAAGCAGAAGGCCATCCTGACGGATGGCCTTTTTGCGTTTCTACAAACTCTTCCTGTT
AGTTAGTTACTTAAGCTCGGGCCCCAAATAATGATTTTATTTTGACTGATAGTGACCTGTTCGTTGCAAC
AAATTGATAAGCAATGCTTTTTTATAATGCCAACTTTGTACAAAAAAGCAGGCTGGCGCCGGAACCAATT
CAGTCGACGCCACCATGTATCCGTATGATGTGCCGGATTATGCGTTTCCTAACGCGCCCTACCTGCCCAG
CTGCCTCGAGAGCCAGCCCGCTATTCGCAATCAGGGTTACAGCACGGTCACCTTCGACGGGACGCCCAGC
TACGGTCACACGCCCTCGCACCATGCGGCGCAGTTCCCCAACCACTCATTCAAGCATGAGGATCCCATGG
GCCAGCAGGGCTCGCTGGGTGAGCAGCAGTACTCGGTGCCGCCCCCGGTCTATGGCTGCCACACCCCCAC
CGACAGCTGCACCGGCAGCCAGGCTTTGCTGCTGAGGACGCCCTACAGCAGTGACAATTTATACCAAATG
ACATCCCAGCTTGAATGCATGACCTGGAATCAGATGAACTTAGGAGCCACCTTAAAGGGAGTTGCTGCTG
GGAGCTCCAGCTCAGTGAAATGGACAGAAGGGCAGAGCAACCACAGCACAGGGTACGAGAGCGATAACCA
CACAACGCCCATCCTCTGCGGAGCCCAATACAGAATACACACGCACGGTGTCTTCAGAGGCATTCAGGAT
GTGCGACGTGTGCCTGGAGTAGCCCCGACTCTTGTACGGTCGGCATCTGAGACCAGTGAGAAACGCCCCT
TCATGTGTGCTTACCCAGGCTGCAATAAGAGATATTTTAAGCTGTCCCACTTACAGATGCACAGCAGGAA
GCACACTGGTGAGAAACCATACCAGTGTGACTTCAAGGACTGTGAACGAAGGTTTTCTCGTTCAGACCAG
CTCAAAAGACACCAAAGGAGACATACAGGTGTGAAACCATTCCAGTGTAAAACTTGTCAGCGAAAGTTCT
CCCGGTCCGACCACCTGAAGACCCACACCAGGACTCATACAGGTGAAAAGCCCTTCAGCTGTCGGTGGCC
AAGTTGTCAGAAAAAGTTTGCCCGGTCAGATGAATTAGTCCGCCATCACAACATGCATCAGAGAAACATG
ACCAAACTCCAGCTGGCGCTTTGAGGGGTCTCCCTCGGGGACCGTTCAGTGTCCCAGGCAGCACAGTGTG
TGAACTGCTTTCAAGTCTGACTCTCCACTCCTCCTCACTAAAAAGGAAACTTCAGTTGATCTTCTTCATC
CAACTTCCAAGACAAGATACCGGTGCTTCTGGAAACTACCAGGTGTGCCTGGAAGAGTTGGTCTCTGCCC
TGCCTACTTTTAGTTGACTCACAGGCCCTGGAGAAGCAGCTAACAATGTCTGGTTAGTTAAAAGCCCATT
GCCATTTGGTGTGGATTTTCTACTGTAAGAAGAGCCATAGCTGATCATGTCCCCCTGACCCTTCCCTTCT
TTTTTTATGCTCGTTTTCGCTGGGGATGGAATTATTGTACCATTTTCTATCATGGAATATTTATAGGCCA
GGGCATGTGTATGTGTCTGCTAATGTAAACTTTGTCATGGTTTCCATTTACTAACAGCAACAGCAAGAAA
TAAATCAGAGAGCAAGGCATCGGGGGTGAATCTTGTCTAACATTCCCGAGGTCAGCCAGGCTGCTAACCT
GGAAAGCAGGATGTAGTTCTGCCAGGCAACTTTTAAAGCTCATGCATTTCAAGCAGCTGAAGAAAGAATC
AGAACTAACCAGTACCTCTGTATAGAAATCTAAAAGAATTTTACCATTCAGTTAATTCAATGTGAACACT
GGCACACTGCTCTTAAGAAACTATGAAGATCTGAGATTTTTTTGTGTATGTTTTTGACTCTTTTGAGTGG
TAATCATATGTGTCTTTATAGATGTACATACCTCCTTGCACAAACGGAGGGGAATTCATTTTCATCACTG
GGAGTGTCCTTAGTGTATAAAAACCATGCTGGTATATGGCTTCAAGTTGTAAAAATGAAAGCGACTTTAA
AAGAAAATAGGGGATGGTCCAGGATCTCCACTGATAAGACTGTTTTTAAGTAACTTAAGGACCTTTGGGT
CTACAAGTATATGTGAAAAAAATGAGACTTACTGGGTGAGGAAATCCATTGTTTAAAGATGGTCGTGTGT
GTGTGTGTGTGTGTGTGTGTTGTGTTGTGTTTTGTTTTTTAAGGGAGGGAGTTTATTATTTACCGTTGCT
TGAAATTACTGTGTAAATATATGTCTGATAATGATTTGCTCTTTGACAACTAAAATTAGGACTGTATAAG
TACTAGATGCATCACTGGGTGTTGATCTTACAAGATATTGATGATAACACTTAAAATTGTAACCTGCATT
TTTCACTTTGCTCTCAATTAAAGTCTATTCAAAAGGTAATTCGCGGCCGCACTCGAGATATCTAGACCCA
GCTTTCTTGTACAAAGTGGTGATTCCCCCGGGCTGCAGGAATTCCGCCCCCCCCCCCTAACGTTACTGGC
CGAAGCCGCTTGGAATAAGGCCGGTGTGCGTTTGTCTATATGTTATTTTCCACCATATTGCCGTCTTTTG
GCAATGTGAGGGCCCGGAAACCTGGCCCTGTCTTCTTGACGAGCATTCCTAGGGGTCTTTCCCCTCTCGC
CAAAGGAATGCAAGGTCTGTTGAATGTCGTGAAGGAAGCAGTTCCTCTGGAAGCTTCTTGAAGACAAACA
ACGTCTGTAGCGACCCTTTGCAGGCAGCGGAACCCCCCACCTGGCGACAGGTGCCTCTGCGGCCAAAAGC
CACGTGTATAAGATACACCTGCAAAGGCGGCACAACCCCAGTGCCACGTTGTGAGTTGGATAGTTGTGGA
AAGAGTCAAATGGCTCTCCTCAAGCGTATTCAACAAGGGGCTGAAGGATGCCCAGAAGGTACCCCATTGT
ATGGGATCTGATCTGGGGCCTCGGTGCACATGCTTTACATGTGTTTAGTCGAGGTTAAAAAAACGTCTAG
GCCCCCCGAACCACGGGGACGTGGTTTTCCTTTGAAAAACACGATGATAATATGGCCACAACCATGGTGA
GCAAGGGCGAGGAGCTGTTCACCGGGGTGGTGCCCATCCTGGTCGAGCTGGACGGCGACGTAAACGGCCA
CAAGTTCAGCGTGTCTGGCGAGGGCGAGGGCGATGCCACCTACGGCAAGCTGACCCTGAAGTTCATCTGC
ACCACCGGCAAGCTGCCCGTGCCCTGGCCCACCCTCGTGACCACCCTGACCTACGGCGTGCAGTGCTTCA
GCCGCTACCCCGACCACATGAAGCAGCACGACTTCTTCAAGTCCGCCATGCCCGAAGGCTACGTCCAGGA
GCGCACCATCTTCTTCAAGGACGACGGCAACTACAAGACCCGCGCCGAGGTGAAGTTCGAGGGCGACACC
CTGGTGAACCGCATCGAGCTGAAGGGCATCGACTTCAAGGAGGACGGCAACATCCTGGGGCACAAGCTGG
AGTACAACTACAACAGCCACAACGTCTATATCATGGCCGACAAGCAGAAGAACGGCATCAAGGCGAACTT
CAAGATCCGCCACAACATCGAGGACGGCAGCGTGCAGCTCGCCGACCACTACCAGCAGAACACCCCCATC
GGCGACGGCCCCGTGCTGCTGCCCGACAACCACTACCTGAGCACCCAGTCCGCCCTGAGCAAAGACCCCA
ACGAGAAGCGCGATCACATGGTCCTGCTGGAGTTCGTGACCGCCGCCGGGATCACTCTCGGCATGGACGA
GCTGTACAAGTAATGAATTAATTAAGAATTATCAAGCTTATCGATACCGTCGAGATATCTAGACCCAGCT
TTCTTGTACAAAGTTGGCATTATAAGAAAGCATTGCTTATCAATTTGTTGCAACGAACAGGTCACTATCA
GTCAAAATAAAATCATTATTTGCCATCCAGCTGCAGCTCTGGCCCGTGTCTCAAAATCTCTGATGTTACA
TTGCACAAGATAAAAATATATCATCATGAACAATAAAACTGTCTGCTTACATAAACAGTAATACAAGGGG
TGTTATGAGCCATATTCAACGGGAAACGTCGAGGCCGCGATTAAATTCCAACATGGATGCTGATTTATAT
GGGTATAAATGGGCTCGCGATAATGTCGGGCAATCAGGTGCGACAATCTATCGCTTGTATGGGAAGCCCG
ATGCGCCAGAGTTGTTTCTGAAACATGGCAAAGGTAGCGTTGCCAATGATGTTACAGATGAGATGGTCAG
ACTAAACTGGCTGACGGAATTTATGCCTCTTCCGACCATCAAGCATTTTATCCGTACTCCTGATGATGCA
TGGTTACTCACCACTGCGATCCCCGGAAAAACAGCATTCCAGGTATTAGAAGAATATCCTGATTCAGGTG
AAAATATTGTTGATGCGCTGGCAGTGTTCCTGCGCCGGTTGCATTCGATTCCTGTTTGTAATTGTCCTTT
TAACAGCGATCGCGTATTTCGTCTCGCTCAGGCGCAATCACGAATGAATAACGGTTTGGTTGATGCGAGT
GATTTTGATGACGAGCGTAATGGCTGGCCTGTTGAACAAGTCTGGAAAGAAATGCATAAACTTTTGCCAT
TCTCACCGGATTCAGTCGTCACTCATGGTGATTTCTCACTTGATAACCTTATTTTTGACGAGGGGAAATT
AATAGGTTGTATTGATGTTGGACGAGTCGGAATCGCAGACCGATACCAGGATCTTGCCATCCTATGGAAC
TGCCTCGGTGAGTTTTCTCCTTCATTACAGAAACGGCTTTTTCAAAAATATGGTATTGATAATCCTGATA
TGAATAAATTGCAGTTTCATTTGATGCTCGATGAGTTTTTCTAATCAGAATTGGTTAATTGGTTGTAACA
TTATTCAGATTGGGCCCCGTTCCACTGAGCGTCAGACCCCGTAGAAAAGATCAAAGGATCTTCTTGAGAT
CCTTTTTTTCTGCGCGTAATCTGCTGCTTGCAAACAAAAAAACCACCGCTACCAGCGGTGGTTTGTTTGC
CGGATCAAGAGCTACCAACTCTTTTTCCGAAGGTAACTGGCTTCAGCAGAGCGCAGATACCAAATACTGT
TCTTCTAGTGTAGCCGTAGTTAGGCCACCACTTCAAGAACTCTGTAGCACCGCCTACATACCTCGCTCTG
CTAATCCTGTTACCAGTGGCTGCTGCCAGTGGCGATAAGTCGTGTCTTACCGGGTTGGACTCAAGACGAT
AGTTACCGGATAAGGCGCAGCGGTCGGGCTGAACGGGGGGTTCGTGCACACAGCCCAGCTTGGAGCGAAC
GACCTACACCGAACTGAGATACCTACAGCGTGAGCTATGAGAAAGCGCCACGCTTCCCGAAGGGAGAAAG
GCGGACAGGTATCCGGTAAGCGGCAGGGTCGGAACAGGAGAGCGCACGAGGGAGCTTCCAGGGGGAAACG
CCTGGTATCTTTATAGTCCTGTCGGGTTTCGCCACCTCTGACTTGAGCGTCGATTTTTGTGATGCTCGTC
AGGGGGGCGGAGCCTATGGAAAAACGCCAGCAACGCGGCCTTTTTACGGTTCCTGGCCTTTTGCTGG
